>Addgene plasmid #120679 | Smp_078800-Cd4-bio-His | addgene full sequence | sequence record 234070 | Addgene NGS Result
GACATTGATTATTGACTAGTTATTAATAGTAATCAATTACGGGGTCATTAGTTCATAGCCCATATATGGA
GTTCCGCGTTACATAACTTACGGTAAATGGCCCGCCTGGCTGACCGCCCAACGACCCCCGCCCATTGACG
TCAATAATGACGTATGTTCCCATAGTAACGCCAATAGGGACTTTCCATTGACGTCAATGGGTGGAGTATT
TACGGTAAACTGCCCACTTGGCAGTACATCAAGTGTATCATATGCCAAGTCCGCCCCCTATTGACGTCAA
TGACGGTAAATGGCCCGCCTGGCATTATGCCCAGTACATGACCTTACGGGACTTTCCTACTTGGCAGTAC
ATCTACGTATTAGTCATCGCTATTACCATGGTGATGCGGTTTTGGCAGTACACCAATGGGCGTGGATAGC
GGTTTGACTCACGGGGATTTCCAAGTCTCCACCCCATTGACGTCAATGGGAGTTTGTTTTGGCACCAAAA
TCAACGGGACTTTCCAAAATGTCGTAATAACCCCGCCCCGTTGACGCAAATGGGCGGTAGGCGTGTACGG
TGGGAGGTCTATATAAGCAGAGCTCGTTTAGTGAACCGTCAGATCCTCACTCTCTTCCGCATCGCTGTCT
GCGAGGGCCAGCTGTTGGGCTCGCGGTTGAGGACAAACTCTTCGCGGTCTTTCCAGTACTCTTGGATCGG
AAACCCGTCGGCCTCCGAACGGTACTCCGCCACCGAGGGACCTGAGCGAGTCCGCATCGACCGGATCGGA
AAACCTCTCGAGAAAGGCGTCTAACCAGTCACAGTCGCAAGGTAGGCTGAGCACCGTGGCGGGCGGCAGC
GGGTGGCGGTCGGGGTTGTTTCTGGCGGAGGTGCTGCTGATGATGTAATTAAAGTAGGCGGTCTTGAGAC
GGCGGATGGTCGAGGTGAGGTGTGGCAGGCTTGAGATCCAGCTGTTGGGGTGAGTACTCCCTCTCAAAAG
CGGGCATTACTTCTGCGCTAAGATTGTCAGTTTCCAAAAACGAGGAGGATTTGATATTCACCTGGCCCGA
TCTGGCCATACACTTGAGTGACAATGACATCCACTTTGCCTTTCTCTCCACAGGTGTCCACTCCCAGGTC
CAAGTTTGCCACCATGGAGTTTCAGACCCAGGTACTCATGTCCCTGCTGCTCTGCATGTCTGGTGCGGCC
GCCGAGCAGGACTACTACGACATCCTGGGCATCAGCAAGAGCGCCAGCAACAGCGACGTGAAGAAGGCCT
TCCGGAAGCTGGCCCTGAAGTACCACCCCGACAAGAACAAGGACGAGGACGCCCAGAAAAAGTTCGTGAA
GATCGCCGAGGCCTACGACGTGCTGAGCGACGACGAGAAGCGGCGGCAGTACGACAGCGTGGGCCACAGC
TACTACACCCAGCAGCCTGGCGGCAATGGCGCCCCTGACTTCGACTTCAACAGCTTCTTCCGGAACTTCG
ACATGTTCCGGCAGCACCGGCACAGCGACGACCACGGCAGCTTTTTCAACTTCCGGGGCCTGTTCGACGA
CGACGATGGCGACGATGACGGCTTCTTCAGCCCCTTCGGCGGCATGTTCCACAGCAGCGACGAGAGCCAC
GGCTTCATCCGGCACCAGGGCCAGCAGAACTGCCAGACCCAGACCATCAGACGGGGCAACACCATCATCA
CCCAGACCCGGTGCTCTGGCGCGCCGTCGACCTCCATCACGGCCTATAAGAGTGAGGGGGAGTCAGCGGA
GTTCTCCTTCCCACTCAACCTTGGAGAGGAAAGCCTGCAGGGAGAGTTGAGATGGAAGGCAGAGAAGGCT
CCTTCTTCCCAGTCCTGGATCACCTTCTCCCTAAAGAACCAAAAGGTGTCTGTGCAGAAGTCTACTAGCA
ACCCCAAGTTCCAGCTGTCCGAAACGCTCCCACTCACCCTTCAGATACCCCAGGTCTCCCTTCAGTTTGC
TGGTTCTGGCAACCTGACCCTGACTCTGGACAGAGGGATACTGTATCAGGAAGTGAACCTGGTGGTGATG
AAAGTGACTCAGCCCGACAGCAACACTTTGACCTGTGAGGTGATGGGACCCACCTCACCCAAGATGAGAC
TGATCTTGAAGCAGGAGAATCAGGAGGCCAGGGTCTCCAGGCAGGAGAAAGTGATTCAAGTGCAGGCCCC
TGAAGCAGGGGTGTGGCAATGTCTACTGAGTGAAGGTGAAGAGGTCAAGATGGACTCCAAGATCCAGGTT
TTATCCAAAGGGTTGAATTCCGGCAGCCTGCACCACATCCTGGACGCCCAGAAGATGCTGTGGAACCACA
GGGACAGGAACCTGCCTCCTCTGGCCCCTCTGGGCCCCCACCACCATCACCACCATTGAGTCTAGACACG
TGATTAATTAAGGATCCCCCGACCTCGACCTCTGGCTAATAAAGGAAATTTATTTTCATTGCAATAGTGT
GTTGGAATTTTTTGTGTCTCTCACTCGGAAGGACATATGGGAGGGCAAATCATTTGGTCGAGATCCCTCG
GAGATCTCTAGCTAGAGGATCGATCCCCGCCCCGGACGAACTAAACCTGACTACGACATCTCTGCCCCTT
CTTCGCGGGGCAGTGCATGTAATCCCTTCAGTTGGTTGGTACAACTTGCCAACTGGGCCCTGTTCCACAT
GTGACACGGGGGGGGACCAAACACAAAGGGGTTCTCTGACTGTAGTTGACATCCTTATAAATGGATGTGC
ACATTTGCCAACACTGAGTGGCTTTCATCCTGGAGCAGACTTTGCAGTCTGTGGACTGCAACACAACATT
GCCTTTATGTGTAACTCTTGGCTGAAGCTCTTACACCAATGCTGGGGGACATGTACCTCCCAGGGGCCCA
GGAAGACTACGGGAGGCTACACCAACGTCAATCAGAGGGGCCTGTGTAGCTACCGATAAGCGGACCCTCA
AGAGGGCATTAGCAATAGTGTTTATAAGGCCCCCTTGTTAACCCTAAACGGGTAGCATATGCTTCCCGGG
TAGTAGTATATACTATCCAGACTAACCCTAATTCAATAGCATATGTTACCCAACGGGAAGCATATGCTAT
CGAATTAGGGTTAGTAAAAGGGTCCTAAGGAACAGCGATATCTCCCACCCCATGAGCTGTCACGGTTTTA
TTTACATGGGGTCAGGATTCCACGAGGGTAGTGAACCATTTTAGTCACAAGGGCAGTGGCTGAAGATCAA
GGAGCGGGCAGTGAACTCTCCTGAATCTTCGCCTGCTTCTTCATTCTCCTTCGTTTAGCTAATAGAATAA
CTGCTGAGTTGTGAACAGTAAGGTGTATGTGAGGTGCTCGAAAACAAGGTTTCAGGTGACGCCCCCAGAA
TAAAATTTGGACGGGGGGTTCAGTGGTGGCATTGTGCTATGACACCAATATAACCCTCACAAACCCCTTG
GGCAATAAATACTAGTGTAGGAATGAAACATTCTGAATATCTTTAACAATAGAAATCCATGGGGTGGGGA
CAAGCCGTAAAGACTGGATGTCCATCTCACACGAATTTATGGCTATGGGCAACACATAATCCTAGTGCAA
TATGATACTGGGGTTATTAAGATGTGTCCCAGGCAGGGACCAAGACAGGTGAACCATGTTGTTACACTCT
ATTTGTAACAAGGGGAAAGAGAGTGGACGCCGACAGCAGCGGACTCCACTGGTTGTCTCTAACACCCCCG
AAAATTAAACGGGGCTCCACGCCAATGGGGCCCATAAACAAAGACAAGTGGCCACTCTTTTTTTTGAAAT
TGTGGAGTGGGGGCACGCGTCAGCCCCCACACGCCGCCCTGCGGTTTTGGACTGTAAAATAAGGGTGTAA
TAACTTGGCTGATTGTAACCCCGCTAACCACTGCGGTCAAACCACTTGCCCACAAAACCACTAATGGCAC
CCCGGGGAATACCTGCATAAGTAGGTGGGCGGGCCAAGATAGGGGCGCGATTGCTGCGATCTGGAGGACA
AATTACACACACTTGCGCCTGAGCGCCAAGCACAGGGTTGTTGGTCCTCATATTCACGAGGTCGCTGAGA
GCACGGTGGGCTAATGTTGCCATGGGTAGCATATACTACCCAAATATCTGGATAGCATATGCTATCCTAA
TCTATATCTGGGTAGCATAGGCTATCCTAATCTATATCTGGGTAGCATATGCTATCCTAATCTATATCTG
GGTAGTATATGCTATCCTAATTTATATCTGGGTAGCATAGGCTATCCTAATCTATATCTGGGTAGCATAT
GCTATCCTAATCTATATCTGGGTAGTATATGCTATCCTAATCTGTATCCGGGTAGCATATGCTATCCTAA
TAGAGATTAGGGTAGTATATGCTATCCTAATTTATATCTGGGTAGCATATACTACCCAAATATCTGGATA
GCATATGCTATCCTAATCTATATCTGGGTAGCATATGCTATCCTAATCTATATCTGGGTAGCATAGGCTA
TCCTAATCTATATCTGGGTAGCATATGCTATCCTAATCTATATCTGGGTAGTATATGCTATCCTAATTTA
TATCTGGGTAGCATAGGCTATCCTAATCTATATCTGGGTAGCATATGCTATCCTAATCTATATCTGGGTA
GTATATGCTATCCTAATCTGTATCCGGGTAGCATATGCTATCCTCATGATAAGCTGTCAAACATGAGAAT
TTTCTTGAAGACGAAAGGGCCTCGTGATACGCCTATTTTTATAGGTTAATGTCATGATAATAATGGTTTC
TTAGACGTCAGGTGGCACTTTTCGGGGAAATGTGCGCGGAACCCCTATTTGTTTATTTTTCTAAATACAT
TCAAATATGTATCCGCTCATGAGACAATAACCCTGATAAATGCTTCAATAATATTGAAAAAGGAAGAGTA
TGAGTATTCAACATTTCCGTGTCGCCCTTATTCCCTTTTTTGCGGCATTTTGCCTTCCTGTTTTTGCTCA
CCCAGAAACGCTGGTGAAAGTAAAAGATGCTGAAGATCAGTTGGGTGCACGAGTGGGTTACATCGAACTG
GATCTCAACAGCGGTAAGATCCTTGAGAGTTTTCGCCCCGAAGAACGTTTTCCAATGATGAGCACTTTTA
AAGTTCTGCTATGTGGCGCGGTATTATCCCGTGTTGACGCCGGGCAAGAGCAACTCGGTCGCCGCATACA
CTATTCTCAGAATGACTTGGTTGAGTACTCACCAGTCACAGAAAAGCATCTTACGGATGGCATGACAGTA
AGAGAATTATGCAGTGCTGCCATAACCATGAGTGATAACACTGCGGCCAACTTACTTCTGACAACGATCG
GAGGACCGAAGGAGCTAACCGCTTTTTTGCACAACATGGGGGATCATGTAACTCGCCTTGATCGTTGGGA
ACCGGAGCTGAATGAAGCCATACCAAACGACGAGCGTGACACCACGATGCCTGCAGCAATGGCAACAACG
TTGCGCAAACTATTAACTGGCGAACTACTTACTCTAGCTTCCCGGCAACAATTAATAGACTGGATGGAGG
CGGATAAAGTTGCAGGACCACTTCTGCGCTCGGCCCTTCCGGCTGGCTGGTTTATTGCTGATAAATCTGG
AGCCGGTGAGCGTGGGTCTCGCGGTATCATTGCAGCACTGGGGCCAGATGGTAAGCCCTCCCGTATCGTA
GTTATCTACACGACGGGGAGTCAGGCAACTATGGATGAACGAAATAGACAGATCGCTGAGATAGGTGCCT
CACTGATTAAGCATTGGTAACTGTCAGACCAAGTTTACTCATATATACTTTAGATTGATTTAAAACTTCA
TTTTTAATTTAAAAGGATCTAGGTGAAGATCCTTTTTGATAATCTCATGACCAAAATCCCTTAACGTGAG
TTTTCGTTCCACTGAGCGTCAGACCCCGTAGAAAAGATCAAAGGATCTTCTTGAGATCCTTTTTTTCTGC
GCGTAATCTGCTGCTTGCAAACAAAAAAACCACCGCTACCAGCGGTGGTTTGTTTGCCGGATCAAGAGCT
ACCAACTCTTTTTCCGAAGGTAACTGGCTTCAGCAGAGCGCAGATACCAAATACTGTTCTTCTAGTGTAG
CCGTAGTTAGGCCACCACTTCAAGAACTCTGTAGCACCGCCTACATACCTCGCTCTGCTAATCCTGTTAC
CAGTGGCTGCTGCCAGTGGCGATAAGTCGTGTCTTACCGGGTTGGACTCAAGACGATAGTTACCGGATAA
GGCGCAGCGGTCGGGCTGAACGGGGGGTTCGTGCACACAGCCCAGCTTGGAGCGAACGACCTACACCGAA
CTGAGATACCTACAGCGTGAGCTATGAGAAAGCGCCACGCTTCCCGAAGGGAGAAAGGCGGACAGGTATC
CGGTAAGCGGCAGGGTCGGAACAGGAGAGCGCACGAGGGAGCTTCCAGGGGGAAACGCCTGGTATCTTTA
TAGTCCTGTCGGGTTTCGCCACCTCTGACTTGAGCGTCGATTTTTGTGATGCTCGTCAGGGGGGCGGAGC
CTATGGAAAAACGCCAGCAACGCGGCCTTTTTACGGTTCCTGGCCTTTTGCTGGCCTTTTGCTCACATGT
TCTTTCCTGCGTTATCCCCTGATTCTGTGGATAACCGTATTACCGCCTTTGAGTGAGCTGATACCGCTCG
CCGCAGCCGAACGACCGAGCGCAGCGAGTCAGTGAGCGAGGAAGCGGAAGAGCGCCCAATACGCAAACCG
CCTCTCCCCGCGCGTTGGCCGATTCATTAATGCAGCTGGCACGACAGGTTTCCCGACTGGAAAGCGGGCA
GTGAGCGCAACGCAATTAATGTGAGTTAGCTCACTCATTAGGCACCCCAGGCTTTACACTTTATGCTTCC
GGCTCGTATGTTGTGTGGAATTGTGAGCGGATAACAATTTCACACAGGAAACAGCTATGACCATGATTAC
GCCAAGCTCTAGCTAGAGGTCGACCAATTCTCATGTTTGACAGCTTATCATCGCAGATCCGGGCAACGTT
GTTGCCATTGCTGCAGGCGCAGAACTGGTAGGTATGGAAGATCTATACATTGAATCAATATTGGCAATTA
GCCATATTAGTCATTGGTTATATAGCATAAATCAATATTGGCTATTGGCCATTGCATACGTTGTATCTAT
ATCATAATATGTACATTTATATTGGCTCATGTCCAATATGACCGCCATGTT
Features (pLannotate 1.2.2; 19 found; start..end, strand, type, name):
      1..380     +  enhancer       CMV enhancer: human cytomegalovirus immediate early enhancer
    382..581     +  promoter       CMV promoter: human cytomegalovirus (CMV) immediate early promoter
    649..687     +  misc_feature   Ad SA (fragment): adenovirus major late transcript splice acceptor (Friedrich and Soriano, 1991)
    720..929     -  CDS            PTP (fragment): TERM_ADE02 - Experimental evidence at protein level: Swiss-Prot protein existence level 1. Protein covalently bound to the viral DNA that acts as a primer for viral genomic replication by DNA strand displacement. Assembles on the viral origin of replication in an initiation complex with viral polymerase, DBP, host NFIA and host POU2F1/OCT1. During initiation, the polymerase covalently couples the first dCTP with Ser- 580 of pTP. The terminal protein stimulates the template activity over 20 fold compared to protein-free templates. Neo-synthesized viral genomes are linked to two preterminal prot
    960..1049    +  intron         chimeric intron (fragment): chimera between introns from adenovirus and immunoglobulin heavy chain genes
   1068..1114    +  CDS            IgH signal sequence (fragment): signal sequence from the mouse immunoglobulin heavy chain variable region
   1200..1394    +  CDS            DNAJB3 (fragment): DNJB3_HUMAN - Also known as HCG3. Experimental evidence at protein level: Swiss-Prot protein existence level 1. May operate as a co-chaperone of the male germ cell- and haploid stage-specific Hsp70 proteins. From Homo sapiens (Human).
   1698..2258    +  CDS            Cd4 (fragment): CD4_RAT - Experimental evidence at protein level: Swiss-Prot protein existence level 1. Integral membrane glycoprotein that plays an essential role in the immune response and serves multiple functions in responses against both external and internal offenses. In T-cells, functions primarily as a coreceptor for MHC class II molecule:peptide complex. The antigens presented by class II peptides are derived from extracellular proteins while class I peptides are derived from cytosolic proteins. Interacts simultaneously with the T-cell receptor (TCR) and the MHC class II presented by antigen presenti
   2418..2473    +  polyA_signal   β-globin poly(A) signal: rabbit β-globin polyadenylation signal (Gil and Proudfoot, 1987)
   2987..4668    -  rep_origin     oriP (fragment): Epstein-Barr virus oriP replication origin (Yates et al., 2000)
   4795..4899    +  promoter       AmpR promoter: bla
   4900..5760    +  CDS            AmpR: β-lactamase; bla; confers resistance to ampicillin, carbenicillin, and related antibiotics
   5931..6519    +  rep_origin     ori: high-copy-number ColE1/pMB1/pBR322/pUC origin of replication
   6702..6794    +  CDS            lacI (fragment): lac repressor; lacI; The lac repressor binds to the lac operator to inhibit transcription in E. coli. This inhibition can be relieved by adding lactose or isopropyl-β-D-thiogalactopyranoside (IPTG).
   6807..6828    +  protein_bind   CAP binding site: CAP binding activates transcription in the presence of cAMP. E. coli catabolite activator protein
   6843..6873    +  promoter       lac promoter: promoter for the E. coli lac operon
   6881..6897    +  protein_bind   lac operator: The lac repressor binds to the lac operator to inhibit transcription in E. coli. This inhibition can be relieved by adding lactose or isopropyl-β-D-thiogalactopyranoside (IPTG). lac repressor encoded by lacI
   6967..6983    +  promoter       tet promoter (fragment): E. coli promoter for tetracycline efflux protein gene
   6993..7018    -  CDS            bla(M) (fragment): β-lactamase lacking the signal sequence; bla(M); allows cytosolic expression of β-lactamase
