[The description below was written by a language model from this plasmid's Addgene catalogue record and pLannotate feature annotations shown in this document.]
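Description:
Smp_078800-Cd4-bio-His is a mammalian expression plasmid built on the pTT3 backbone for producing a recombinant, secreted form of the Schistosoma mansoni protein Smp_078800. It is maintained in E. coli through a high-copy ColE1/pUC-type origin with ampicillin selection (AmpR, β-lactamase). It also carries a fragment of the Epstein-Barr virus oriP, which supports episomal retention and higher transient expression in cell lines that supply EBNA1. No mammalian selection marker is annotated, consistent with transient transfection use.

The expression cassette is driven by the human CMV immediate-early enhancer and promoter, followed by adenovirus-derived leader and splice elements and a chimeric intron fragment that promote efficient processing of the transcript. It ends with the rabbit β-globin polyadenylation signal. A fragment of a mouse immunoglobulin heavy chain signal sequence sits upstream of the insert, directing the product into the secretory pathway. The roughly 505 bp Smp_078800 insert is cloned between NotI and AscI sites that remain intact. The automated annotation flags part of this region as similar to human DNAJB3, which probably reflects homology of the parasite sequence rather than a human insert. Downstream and in frame is the backbone-encoded C-terminal tag: rat Cd4 domains 3 and 4, a "bio" sequence (presumably a biotinylation acceptor peptide) and a 6×His tag. Only the Cd4 portion is picked up in the feature table. These tags provide an antibody epitope, a handle for capture on streptavidin and a means of nickel-affinity purification.

The plasmid belongs to a library of S. mansoni cell-surface and secreted proteins that was used to identify early serological markers of infection.
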