Addgene plasmid #120679: Smp_078800-Cd4-bio-His
Purpose: Expression of recombinant S. mansoni protein
Depositing lab: Gavin Wright. Depositing organization: Wellcome Sanger Institute. Publication: A library of cell-surface and secreted proteins from Schistosoma mansoni identifies early serological markers of infection. Cécile Crosnier, Anna V. Protasio, Gabriel Rinaldi, Shona Wilson, Matthew Berriman, Gavin J. Wright. bioRXiv 10.1101/593616.
Backbone
  Vector backbone: pTT3
  Backbone manufacturer: Yves Durocher, NRC
  Backbone size w/o insert (bp): 6686
  Vector type: Mammalian Expression
Growth in bacteria
  Bacterial resistance: Ampicillin, 100 μg/mL
  Growth temperature: 37°C
  Growth strain: DH5alpha
  Copy number: High Copy
Gene/Insert
  Gene/Insert name: Smp_078800
  Species: Schistosoma mansoni
  Insert size (bp): 505
  Entrez Gene: Smp_078800 (a.k.a. Smp_078800)
  Promoter: CMV
  Tag / fusion protein: ratCd4(d3+4)-bio-6His (C terminal on backbone)
  Cloning method: Restriction Enzyme; 5′ cloning site NotI (not destroyed); 3′ cloning site AscI (not destroyed)
Terms and licenses: Academic/Nonprofit Terms; Industry Terms: Not Available to Industry
How to cite: Smp_078800-Cd4-bio-His was a gift from Gavin Wright (Addgene plasmid # 120679 ; http://n2t.net/addgene:120679 ; RRID:Addgene_120679)
